>Addgene plasmid #135339 | mLama1 AAV sgRNA 1, 2, 5 | depositor full sequence | sequence record 261083 | mLama1 AAV sgRNA 1, 2, 5 sequence 5600 bps
CCTGCAGGCAGCTGCGCGCTCGCTCGCTCACTGAGGCCGCCCGGGCGTCGGGCGACCTTTGGTCGCCCGG
CCTCAGTGAGCGAGCGAGCGCGCAGAGAGGGAGTGGCCAACTCCATCACTAGGGGTTCCTGCGGCCTCTA
GACTCGAGGCGTTGACATTGATTATTGACTAGTTATTAATAGTAATCAATTACGGGGTCATTAGTTCATA
GCCCATATATGGAGTTCCGCGTTACATAACTTACGGTAAATGGCCCGCCTGGCTGACCGCCCAACGACCC
CCGCCCATTGACGTCAATAATGACGTATGTTCCCATAGTAACGCCAATAGGGACTTTCCATTGACGTCAA
TGGGTGGAGTATTTACGGTAAACTGCCCACTTGGCAGTACATCAAGTGTATCATATGCCAAGTACGCCCC
CTATTGACGTCAATGACGGTAAATGGCCCGCCTGGCATTATGCCCAGTACATGACCTTATGGGACTTTCC
TACTTGGCAGTACATCTACGTATTAGTCATCGCTATTACCATGGTGATGCGGTTTTGGCAGTACATCAAT
GGGCGTGGATAGCGGTTTGACTCACGGGGATTTCCAAGTCTCCACCCCATTGACGTCAATGGGAGTTTGT
TTTGGCACCAAAATCAACGGGACTTTCCAAAATGTCGTAACAACTCCGCCCCATTGACGCAAATGGGCGG
TAGGCGTGTACGGTGGGAGGTCTATATAAGCAGAGCTCTCTGGCTAACTACCGGTCGCCACCATGGTGAG
CAAGGGCGAGGAGCTGTTCACCGGGGTGGTGCCCATCCTGGTCGAGCTGGACGGCGACGTAAACGGCCAC
AAGTTCAGCGTGTCCGGCGAGGGCGAGGGCGATGCCACCTACGGCAAGCTGACCCTGAAGTTCATCTGCA
CCACCGGCAAGCTGCCCGTGCCCTGGCCCACCCTCGTGACCACCCTGACCTACGGCGTGCAGTGCTTCAG
CCGCTACCCCGACCACATGAAGCAGCACGACTTCTTCAAGTCCGCCATGCCCGAAGGCTACGTCCAGGAG
CGCACCATCTTCTTCAAGGACGACGGCAACTACAAGACCCGCGCCGAGGTGAAGTTCGAGGGCGACACCC
TGGTGAACCGCATCGAGCTGAAGGGCATCGACTTCAAGGAGGACGGCAACATCCTGGGGCACAAGCTGGA
GTACAACTACAACAGCCACAACGTCTATATCATGGCCGACAAGCAGAAGAACGGCATCAAGGTGAACTTC
AAGATCCGCCACAACATCGAGGACGGCAGCGTGCAGCTCGCCGACCACTACCAGCAGAACACCCCCATCG
GCGACGGCCCCGTGCTGCTGCCCGACAACCACTACCTGAGCACCCAGTCCGCCCTGAGCAAAGACCCCAA
CGAGAAGCGCGATCACATGGTCCTGCTGGAGTTCGTGACCGCCGCCGGGATCACTCTCGGCATGGACGAG
CTGTACAAGTCCGGACTCAGATCTCGAGCTCAAGCTTCGAATTCCTAGAGCTCGCTGATCAGCCTCGACT
GTGCCTTCTAGTTGCCAGCCATCTGTTGTTTGCCCCTCCCCCGTGCCTTCCTTGACCCTGGAAGGTGCCA
CTCCCACTGTCCTTTCCTAATAAAATGAGGAAATTGCATCGCATTGTCTGAGTAGGTGTCATTCTATTCT
GGGGGGTGGGGTGGGGCAGGACAGCAAGGGGGAGGATTGGGAAGAGAATAGCAGGCATGCTGGGGAGGTA
CCTGAGGGCCTATTTCCCATGATTCCTTCATATTTGCATATACGATACAAGGCTGTTAGAGAGATAATTA
GAATTAATTTGACTGTAAACACAAAGATATTAGTACAAAATACGTGACGTAGAAAGTAATAATTTCTTGG
GTAGTTTGCAGTTTTAAAATTATGTTTTAAAATGGACTATCATATGCTTACCGTAACTTGAAAGTATTTC
GATTTCTTGGCTTTATATATCTTGTGGAAAGGACGAAACACCGAAGGGCCTGCGCACCAGGCGTTTAAGT
ACTCTGTGCTGGAAACAGCACAGAATCTACTTAAACAAGGCAAAATGCCGTGTTTATCTCGTCAACTTGT
TGGCGAGATTTTTTTCCGCGGGAGGGCCTATTTCCCATGATTCCTTCATATTTGCATATACGATACAAGG
CTGTTAGAGAGATAATTAGAATTAATTTGACTGTAAACACAAAGATATTAGTACAAAATACGTGACGTAG
AAAGTAATAATTTCTTGGGTAGTTTGCAGTTTTAAAATTATGTTTTAAAATGGACTATCATATGCTTACC
GTAACTTGAAAGTATTTCGATTTCTTGGCTTTATATATCTTGTGGAAAGGACGAAACACCGCGGGGCGCG
GCCAGGCAGGCGTTTAAGTACTCTGTGCTGGAAACAGCACAGAATCTACTTAAACAAGGCAAAATGCCGT
GTTTATCTCGTCAACTTGTTGGCGAGATTTTTTTCCGCGGGAGGGCCTATTTCCCATGATTCCTTCATAT
TTGCATATACGATACAAGGCTGTTAGAGAGATAATTAGAATTAATTTGACTGTAAACACAAAGATATTAG
TACAAAATACGTGACGTAGAAAGTAATAATTTCTTGGGTAGTTTGCAGTTTTAAAATTATGTTTTAAAAT
GGACTATCATATGCTTACCGTAACTTGAAAGTATTTCGATTTCTTGGCTTTATATATCTTGTGGAAAGGA
CGAAACACCGACCCCAACTGGAGTGGAGGGTGTTTAAGTACTCTGTGCTGGAAACAGCACAGAATCTACT
TAAACAAGGCAAAATGCCGTGTTTATCTCGTCAACTTGTTGGCGAGATTTTTTTGCGGCCGCAGGAACCC
CTAGTGATGGAGTTGGCCACTCCCTCTCTGCGCGCTCGCTCGCTCACTGAGGCCGGGCGACCAAAGGTCG
CCCGACGCCCGGGCTTTGCCCGGGCGGCCTCAGTGAGCGAGCGAGCGCGCAGCTGCCTGCAGGGGCGCCT
GATGCGGTATTTTCTCCTTACGCATCTGTGCGGTATTTCACACCGCATA
[142 nt withheld, positions 3060-3201]
C
[141 nt withheld, positions 3203-3343]
CCTTTGACGTTGGAGTCCACGTTCTTT
[37 nt withheld, positions 3371-3407]
ACCCTATCTCGGGCTATTCTTTTGATTTATAAGGGATTTTGCCGATTTCGGCCTATTGGTTAAAAAATGA
GCTGATTTAACAAAAATTTAACGCGAATTTTAACAAAATATTAACGTTTACAATTTTATGGTGCACTCTC
AGTACAATCTGCTCTGATGCCGCATAGTTAAGCCAGCCCCGACACCCGCCAACACCCGCTGACGCGCCCT
GACGGGCTTGTCTGCTCCCGGCATCCGCTTACAGACAAGCTGTGACCGTCTCCGGGAGCTGCATGTGTCA
GAGGTTTTCACCGTCATCACCGAAACGCGCGAGACGAAAGGGCCTCGTGATACGCCTATTTTTATAGGTT
AATGTCATGATAATAATGGTTTCTTAGACGTCAGGTGGCACTTTTCGGGGAAATGTGCGCGGAACCCCTA
TTTGTTTATTTTTCTAAATACATTCAAATATGTATCCGCTCATGAGACAATAACCCTGATAAATGCTTCA
ATAATATTGAAAAAGGAAGAGTATGAGTATTCAACATTTCCGTGTCGCCCTTATTCCCTTTTTTGCGGCA
TTTTGCCTTCCTGTTTTTGCTCACCCAGAAACGCTGGTGAAAGTAAAAGATGCTGAAGATCAGTTGGGTG
CACGAGTGGGTTACATCGAACTGGATCTCAACAGCGGTAAGATCCTTGAGAGTTTTCGCCCCGAAGAACG
TTTTCCAATGATGAGCACTTTTAAAGTTCTGCTATGTGGCGCGGTATTATCCCGTATTGACGCCGGGCAA
GAGCAACTCGGTCGCCGCATACACTATTCTCAGAATGACTTGGTTGAGTACTCACCAGTCACAGAAAAGC
ATCTTACGGATGGCATGACAGTAAGAGAATTATGCAGTGCTGCCATAACCATGAGTGATAACACTGCGGC
CAACTTACTTCTGACAACGATCGGAGGACCGAAGGAGCTAACCGCTTTTTTGCACAACATGGGGGATCAT
GTAACTCGCCTTGATCGTTGGGAACCGGAGCTGAATGAAGCCATACCAAACGACGAGCGTGACACCACGA
TGCCTGTAGCAATGGCAACAACGTTGCGCAAACTATTAACTGGCGAACTACTTACTCTAGCTTCCCGGCA
ACAATTAATAGACTGGATGGAGGCGGATAAAGTTGCAGGACCACTTCTGCGCTCGGCCCTTCCGGCTGGC
TGGTTTATTGCTGATAAATCTGGAGCCGGTGAGCGTGGAAGCCGCGGTATCATTGCAGCACTGGGGCCAG
ATGGTAAGCCCTCCCGTATCGTAGTTATCTACACGACGGGGAGTCAGGCAACTATGGATGAACGAAATAG
ACAGATCGCTGAGATAGGTGCCTCACTGATTAAGCATTGGTAACTGTCAGACCAAGTTTACTCATATATA
CTTTAGATTGATTTAAAACTTCATTTTTAATTTAAAAGGATCTAGGTGAAGATCCTTTTTGATAATCTCA
TGACCAAAATCCCTTAACGTGAGTTTTCGTTCCACTGAGCGTCAGACCCCGTAGAAAAGATCAAAGGATC
TTCTTGAGATCCTTTTTTTCTGCGCGTAATCTGCTGCTTGCAAACAAAAAAACCACCGCTACCAGCGGTG
GTTTGTTTGCCGGATCAAGAGCTACCAACTCTTTTTCCGAAGGTAACTGGCTTCAGCAGAGCGCAGATAC
CAAATACTGTCCTTCTAGTGTAGCCGTAGTTAGGCCACCACTTCAAGAACTCTGTAGCACCGCCTACATA
CCTCGCTCTGCTAATCCTGTTACCAGTGGCTGCTGCCAGTGGCGATAAGTCGTGTCTTACCGGGTTGGAC
TCAAGACGATAGTTACCGGATAAGGCGCAGCGGTCGGGCTGAACGGGGGGTTCGTGCACACAGCCCAGCT
TGGAGCGAACGACCTACACCGAACTGAGATACCTACAGCGTGAGCTATGAGAAAGCGCCACGCTTCCCGA
AGGGAGAAAGGCGGACAGGTATCCGGTAAGCGGCAGGGTCGGAACAGGAGAGCGCACGAGGGAGCTTCCA
GGGGGAAACGCCTGGTATCTTTATAGTCCTGTCGGGTTTCGCCACCTCTGACTTGAGCGTCGATTTTTGT
GATGCTCGTCAGGGGGGCGGAGCCTATGGAAAAACGCCAGCAACGCGGCCTTTTTACGGTTCCTGGCCTT
TTGCTGGCCTTTTGCTCACATGT
Features (pLannotate 1.2.2; 21 found; start..end, strand, type, name):
     12..39      +  repeat_region  AAV2 ITR (fragment): inverted terminal repeat of adeno-associated virus serotype 2 inverted
     68..95      +  repeat_region  AAV2 ITR (fragment): inverted terminal repeat of adeno-associated virus serotype 2 inverted
    154..533     +  enhancer       CMV enhancer: human cytomegalovirus immediate early enhancer
    534..737     +  promoter       CMV promoter: human cytomegalovirus (CMV) immediate early promoter
    763..1479    +  CDS            EGFP: EGFP is a basic (constitutively fluorescent) green fluorescent protein published in 1996, derived from Aequorea victoria. It is reported to be a rapidly-maturing weak dimer with moderate acid sensitivity.
   1480..1514    +  misc_feature   MCS (fragment): multiple cloning site
   1539..1650    +  polyA_signal   bGH poly(A) signal: bovine growth hormone polyadenylation signal
   1754..1994    +  promoter       U6 promoter: RNA polymerase III promoter for human U6 snRNA
   2050..2108    +  misc_RNA       Sa gRNA scaffold (fragment): guide RNA scaffold for the Staphylococcus aureus CRISPR/Cas9 system
   2122..2362    +  promoter       U6 promoter: RNA polymerase III promoter for human U6 snRNA
   2419..2477    +  misc_RNA       Sa gRNA scaffold (fragment): guide RNA scaffold for the Staphylococcus aureus CRISPR/Cas9 system
   2491..2731    +  promoter       U6 promoter: RNA polymerase III promoter for human U6 snRNA
   2789..2847    +  misc_RNA       Sa gRNA scaffold (fragment): guide RNA scaffold for the Staphylococcus aureus CRISPR/Cas9 system
   2863..3003    +  repeat_region  AAV2 ITR: inverted terminal repeat of adeno-associated virus serotype 2 inverted
   3008..3059    -  misc_feature   bom (fragment): basis of mobility region from pBR322
   3078..3458    +  rep_origin     M13 ori (sequence partly withheld): M13 bacteriophage origin of replication; arrow indicates direction of (+) strand synthesis
   3534..3583    -  misc_feature   bom (fragment): basis of mobility region from pBR322
   3685..3720    -  CDS            rop (fragment): Rop protein, which maintains plasmids at low copy number; rop
   3815..3919    +  promoter       AmpR promoter: bla
   3920..4780    +  CDS            AmpR: β-lactamase; bla; confers resistance to ampicillin, carbenicillin, and related antibiotics
   4951..5539    +  rep_origin     ori: high-copy-number ColE1/pMB1/pBR322/pUC origin of replication
