>Addgene plasmid #135339 | mLama1 AAV sgRNA 1, 2, 5 | addgene full sequence | sequence record 274412 | Addgene NGS Result
CCTGCAGGCAGCTGCGCGCTCGCTCGCTCACTGAGGCCGCCCGGGCGTCGGGCGACCTTTGGTCGCCCGG
CCTCAGTGAGCGAGCGAGCGCGCAGAGAGGGAGTGGCCAACTCCATCACTAGGGGTTCCTGCGGCCTCTA
GACTCGAGGCGTTGACATTGATTATTGACTAGTTATTAATAGTAATCAATTACGGGGTCATTAGTTCATA
GCCCATATATGGAGTTCCGCGTTACATAACTTACGGTAAATGGCCCGCCTGGCTGACCGCCCAACGACCC
CCGCCCATTGACGTCAATAATGACGTATGTTCCCATAGTAACGCCAATAGGGACTTTCCATTGACGTCAA
TGGGTGGAGTATTTACGGTAAACTGCCCACTTGGCAGTACATCAAGTGTATCATATGCCAAGTACGCCCC
CTATTGACGTCAATGACGGTAAATGGCCCGCCTGGCATTATGCCCAGTACATGACCTTATGGGACTTTCC
TACTTGGCAGTACATCTACGTATTAGTCATCGCTATTACCATGGTGATGCGGTTTTGGCAGTACATCAAT
GGGCGTGGATAGCGGTTTGACTCACGGGGATTTCCAAGTCTCCACCCCATTGACGTCAATGGGAGTTTGT
TTTGGCACCAAAATCAACGGGACTTTCCAAAATGTCGTAACAACTCCGCCCCATTGACGCAAATGGGCGG
TAGGCGTGTACGGTGGGAGGTCTATATAAGCAGAGCTCTCTGGCTAACTACCGGTCGCCACCATGGTGAG
CAAGGGCGAGGAGCTGTTCACCGGGGTGGTGCCCATCCTGGTCGAGCTGGACGGCGACGTAAACGGCCAC
AAGTTCAGCGTGTCCGGCGAGGGCGAGGGCGATGCCACCTACGGCAAGCTGACCCTGAAGTTCATCTGCA
CCACCGGCAAGCTGCCCGTGCCCTGGCCCACCCTCGTGACCACCCTGACCTACGGCGTGCAGTGCTTCAG
CCGCTACCCCGACCACATGAAGCAGCACGACTTCTTCAAGTCCGCCATGCCCGAAGGCTACGTCCAGGAG
CGCACCATCTTCTTCAAGGACGACGGCAACTACAAGACCCGCGCCGAGGTGAAGTTCGAGGGCGACACCC
TGGTGAACCGCATCGAGCTGAAGGGCATCGACTTCAAGGAGGACGGCAACATCCTGGGGCACAAGCTGGA
GTACAACTACAACAGCCACAACGTCTATATCATGGCCGACAAGCAGAAGAACGGCATCAAGGTGAACTTC
AAGATCCGCCACAACATCGAGGACGGCAGCGTGCAGCTCGCCGACCACTACCAGCAGAACACCCCCATCG
GCGACGGCCCCGTGCTGCTGCCCGACAACCACTACCTGAGCACCCAGTCCGCCCTGAGCAAAGACCCCAA
CGAGAAGCGCGATCACATGGTCCTGCTGGAGTTCGTGACCGCCGCCGGGATCACTCTCGGCATGGACGAG
CTGTACAAGTCCGGACTCAGATCTCGAGCTCAAGCTTCGAATTCCTAGAGCTCGCTGATCAGCCTCGACT
GTGCCTTCTAGTTGCCAGCCATCTGTTGTTTGCCCCTCCCCCGTGCCTTCCTTGACCCTGGAAGGTGCCA
CTCCCACTGTCCTTTCCTAATAAAATGAGGAAATTGCATCGCATTGTCTGAGTAGGTGTCATTCTATTCT
GGGGGGTGGGGTGGGGCAGGACAGCAAGGGGGAGGATTGGGAAGAGAATAGCAGGCATGCTGGGGAGGTA
CCTGAGGGCCTATTTCCCATGATTCCTTCATATTTGCATATACGATACAAGGCTGTTAGAGAGATAATTA
GAATTAATTTGACTGTAAACACAAAGATATTAGTACAAAATACGTGACGTAGAAAGTAATAATTTCTTGG
GTAGTTTGCAGTTTTAAAATTATGTTTTAAAATGGACTATCATATGCTTACCGTAACTTGAAAGTATTTC
GATTTCTTGGCTTTATATATCTTGTGGAAAGGACGAAACACCGAAGGGCCTGCGCACCAGGCGTTTAAGT
ACTCTGTGCTGGAAACAGCACAGAATCTACTTAAACAAGGCAAAATGCCGTGTTTATCTCGTCAACTTGT
TGGCGAGATTTTTTTCCGCGGGAGGGCCTATTTCCCATGATTCCTTCATATTTGCATATACGATACAAGG
CTGTTAGAGAGATAATTAGAATTAATTTGACTGTAAACACAAAGATATTAGTACAAAATACGTGACGTAG
AAAGTAATAATTTCTTGGGTAGTTTGCAGTTTTAAAATTATGTTTTAAAATGGACTATCATATGCTTACC
GTAACTTGAAAGTATTTCGATTTCTTGGCTTTATATATCTTGTGGAAAGGACGAAACACCGCGGGGCGCG
GCCAGGCAGGCGTTTAAGTACTCTGTGCTGGAAACAGCACAGAATCTACTTAAACAAGGCAAAATGCCGT
GTTTATCTCGTCAACTTGTTGGCGAGATTTTTTTCCGCGGGAGGGCCTATTTCCCATGATTCCTTCATAT
TTGCATATACGATACAAGGCTGTTAGAGAGATAATTAGAATTAATTTGACTGTAAACACAAAGATATTAG
TACAAAATACGTGACGTAGAAAGTAATAATTTCTTGGGTAGTTTGCAGTTTTAAAATTATGTTTTAAAAT
GGACTATCATATGCTTACCGTAACTTGAAAGTATTTCGATTTCTTGGCTTTATATATCTTGTGGAAAGGA
CGAAACACCGACCCCAACTGGAGTGGAGGGTGTTTAAGTACTCTGTGCTGGAAACAGCACAGAATCTACT
TAAACAAGGCAAAATGCCGTGTTTATCTCGTCAACTTGTTGGCGAGATTTTTTTGCGGCCGCAGGAACCC
CTAGTGATGGAGTTGGCCACTCCCTCTCTGCGCGCTCGCTCGCTCACTGAGGCCGGGCGACCAAAGGTCG
CCCGACGCCCGGGCTTTGCCCGGGCGGCCTCAGTGAGCGAGCGAGCGCGCAGCTGCCTGCAGGGGCGCCT
GATGCGGTATTTTCTCCTTACGCATCTGTGCGGTATTTCACACCGCATA
[95 nt withheld, positions 3060-3154]
T
[46 nt withheld, positions 3156-3201]
C
[141 nt withheld, positions 3203-3343]
CCTTTGACGTTGGAGTCCACGTTCTTT
[37 nt withheld, positions 3371-3407]
ACTCTATCTCGGGCTATTCTTTTGATTTATAAGGGATTTTGCCGATTTCGGTCTATTGGTTAAAAAATGA
GCTGATTTAACAAAAATTTAACGCGAATTTTAACAAAATATTAACGTTTACAATTTTATGGTGCACTCTC
AGTACAATCTGCTCTGATGCCGCATAGTTAAGCCAGCCCCGACACCCGCCAACACCCGCTGACGCGCCCT
GACGGGCTTGTCTGCTCCCGGCATCCGCTTACAGACAAGCTGTGACCGTCTCCGGGAGCTGCATGTGTCA
GAGGTTTTCACCGTCATCACCGAAACGCGCGAGACGAAAGGGCCTCGTGATACGCCTATTTTTATAGGTT
AATGTCATGATAATAATGGTTTCTTAGACGTCAGGTGGCACTTTTCGGGGAAATGTGCGCGGAACCCCTA
TTTGTTTATTTTTCTAAATACATTCAAATATGTATCCGCTCATGAGACAATAACCCTGATAAATGCTTCA
ATAATATTGAAAAAGGAAGAGTATGAGTATTCAACATTTCCGTGTCGCCCTTATTCCCTTTTTTGCGGCA
TTTTGCCTTCCTGTTTTTGCTCACCCAGAAACGCTGGTGAAAGTAAAAGATGCTGAAGATCAGTTGGGTG
CACGAGTGGGTTACATCGAACTGGATCTCAACAGCGGTAAGATCCTTGAGAGTTTTCGCCCCGAAGAACG
TTTTCCAATGATGAGCACTTTTAAAGTTCTGCTATGTGGCGCGGTATTATCCCGTATTGACGCCGGGCAA
GAGCAACTCGGTCGCCGCATACACTATTCTCAGAATGACTTGGTTGAGTACTCACCAGTCACAGAAAAGC
ATCTTACGGATGGCATGACAGTAAGAGAATTATGCAGTGCTGCCATAACCATGAGTGATAACACTGCGGC
CAACTTACTTCTGACAACGATCGGAGGACCGAAGGAGCTAACCGCTTTTTTGCACAACATGGGGGATCAT
GTAACTCGCCTTGATCGTTGGGAACCGGAGCTGAATGAAGCCATACCAAACGACGAGCGTGACACCACGA
TGCCTGTAGCAATGGCAACAACGTTGCGCAAACTATTAACTGGCGAACTACTTACTCTAGCTTCCCGGCA
ACAATTAATAGACTGGATGGAGGCGGATAAAGTTGCAGGACCACTTCTGCGCTCGGCCCTTCCGGCTGGC
TGGTTTATTGCTGATAAATCTGGAGCCGGTGAGCGTGGAAGCCGCGGTATCATTGCAGCACTGGGGCCAG
ATGGTAAGCCCTCCCGTATCGTAGTTATCTACACGACGGGGAGTCAGGCAACTATGGATGAACGAAATAG
ACAGATCGCTGAGATAGGTGCCTCACTGATTAAGCATTGGTAACTGTCAGACCAAGTTTACTCATATATA
CTTTAGATTGATTTAAAACTTCATTTTTAATTTAAAAGGATCTAGGTGAAGATCCTTTTTGATAATCTCA
TGACCAAAATCCCTTAACGTGAGTTTTCGTTCCACTGAGCGTCAGACCCCGTAGAAAAGATCAAAGGATC
TTCTTGAGATCCTTTTTTTCTGCGCGTAATCTGCTGCTTGCAAACAAAAAAACCACCGCTACCAGCGGTG
GTTTGTTTGCCGGATCAAGAGCTACCAACTCTTTTTCCGAAGGTAACTGGCTTCAGCAGAGCGCAGATAC
CAAATACTGTTCTTCTAGTGTAGCCGTAGTTAGGCCACCACTTCAAGAACTCTGTAGCACCGCCTACATA
CCTCGCTCTGCTAATCCTGTTACCAGTGGCTGCTGCCAGTGGCGATAAGTCGTGTCTTACCGGGTTGGAC
TCAAGACGATAGTTACCGGATAAGGCGCAGCGGTCGGGCTGAACGGGGGGTTCGTGCACACAGCCCAGCT
TGGAGCGAACGACCTACACCGAACTGAGATACCTACAGCGTGAGCTATGAGAAAGCGCCACGCTTCCCGA
AGGGAGAAAGGCGGACAGGTATCCGGTAAGCGGCAGGGTCGGAACAGGAGAGCGCACGAGGGAGCTTCCA
GGGGGAAACGCCTGGTATCTTTATAGTCCTGTCGGGTTTCGCCACCTCTGACTTGAGCGTCGATTTTTGT
GATGCTCGTCAGGGGGGCGGAGCCTATGGAAAAACGCCAGCAACGCGGCCTTTTTACGGTTCCTGGCCTT
TTGCTGGCCTTTTGCTCACATGT
Features (pLannotate 1.2.2; 21 found; start..end, strand, type, name):
     12..39      +  repeat_region  AAV2 ITR (fragment): inverted terminal repeat of adeno-associated virus serotype 2 inverted
     68..95      +  repeat_region  AAV2 ITR (fragment): inverted terminal repeat of adeno-associated virus serotype 2 inverted
    154..533     +  enhancer       CMV enhancer: human cytomegalovirus immediate early enhancer
    534..737     +  promoter       CMV promoter: human cytomegalovirus (CMV) immediate early promoter
    763..1479    +  CDS            EGFP: EGFP is a basic (constitutively fluorescent) green fluorescent protein published in 1996, derived from Aequorea victoria. It is reported to be a rapidly-maturing weak dimer with moderate acid sensitivity.
   1480..1514    +  misc_feature   MCS (fragment): multiple cloning site
   1539..1650    +  polyA_signal   bGH poly(A) signal: bovine growth hormone polyadenylation signal
   1754..1994    +  promoter       U6 promoter: RNA polymerase III promoter for human U6 snRNA
   2050..2108    +  misc_RNA       Sa gRNA scaffold (fragment): guide RNA scaffold for the Staphylococcus aureus CRISPR/Cas9 system
   2122..2362    +  promoter       U6 promoter: RNA polymerase III promoter for human U6 snRNA
   2419..2477    +  misc_RNA       Sa gRNA scaffold (fragment): guide RNA scaffold for the Staphylococcus aureus CRISPR/Cas9 system
   2491..2731    +  promoter       U6 promoter: RNA polymerase III promoter for human U6 snRNA
   2789..2847    +  misc_RNA       Sa gRNA scaffold (fragment): guide RNA scaffold for the Staphylococcus aureus CRISPR/Cas9 system
   2863..3003    +  repeat_region  AAV2 ITR: inverted terminal repeat of adeno-associated virus serotype 2 inverted
   3008..3059    -  misc_feature   bom (fragment): basis of mobility region from pBR322
   3078..3533    +  rep_origin     f1 ori (sequence partly withheld): f1 bacteriophage origin of replication; arrow indicates direction of (+) strand synthesis
   3534..3583    -  misc_feature   bom (fragment): basis of mobility region from pBR322
   3685..3720    -  CDS            rop (fragment): Rop protein, which maintains plasmids at low copy number; rop
   3815..3919    +  promoter       AmpR promoter: bla
   3920..4780    +  CDS            AmpR: β-lactamase; bla; confers resistance to ampicillin, carbenicillin, and related antibiotics
   4951..5539    +  rep_origin     ori: high-copy-number ColE1/pMB1/pBR322/pUC origin of replication
