[The description below was written by a language model from this plasmid's Addgene catalogue record and pLannotate feature annotations shown in this document.]
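Description:
mLama1 AAV sgRNA 1, 2, 5 is a 5.6 kb AAV transfer plasmid built on the pX601 backbone for mammalian expression and packaging into recombinant adeno-associated virus. It is maintained in bacteria through a high-copy ColE1/pUC-type origin and an ampicillin resistance gene (β-lactamase under its own promoter). The backbone also carries a filamentous phage origin, annotated as f1 in one sequence record and M13 in the other. The payload is flanked by AAV2 inverted terminal repeats, which supply the signals for genome replication and encapsidation. The downstream ITR is annotated intact, whereas the upstream one is detected only as short fragments, so its integrity cannot be judged from the annotation alone.

Between the ITRs are two kinds of expression unit. A CMV enhancer/promoter drives EGFP, followed by a remnant multiple cloning site and the bovine growth hormone polyadenylation signal, giving a fluorescent marker of transduced or transfected cells. Downstream sit three tandem cassettes, each with a human U6 RNA polymerase III promoter followed by a spacer and a Staphylococcus aureus Cas9 guide scaffold, so three guides against mouse Lama1 (laminin alpha 1) are expressed from one vector. The CMV promoter listed in the catalogue therefore applies to EGFP, not to the guides. No Cas9 coding sequence is annotated, so the VP64-fused nuclease-dead SaCas9 activator must be supplied from a separate construct.

The record links the plasmid to work on transcriptional upregulation of a modifier gene as a mutation-independent approach to muscular dystrophy. The name lists guides 1, 2 and 5, while the purpose field says 1, 2 and 3. The record does not resolve this discrepancy.
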