Addgene plasmid #135339: mLama1 AAV sgRNA 1, 2, 5
Purpose: Expression plasmid of VP64-SadCas9 sgRNA 1, 2 and 3
Depositing lab: Ronald Cohn. Depositing organization: Hospital for Sick Children. Publication: A mutation-independent approach for muscular dystrophy via upregulation of a modifier gene. Kemaladewi DU, Bassi PS, Erwood S, Al-Basha D, Gawlik KI, Lindsay K, Hyatt E, Kember R, Place KM, Marks RM, Durbeej M, Prescott SA, Ivakine EA, Cohn RD. Nature. 2019 Aug;572(7767):125-130. doi: 10.1038/s41586-019-1430-x. Epub 2019 Jul 24. PubMed 31341277.
Backbone
  Vector backbone: pX601
  Backbone manufacturer: Addgene (61591)
  Backbone size w/o insert (bp): 3494
  Total vector size (bp): 5600
  Modifications to backbone: None
  Vector type: Mammalian Expression, AAV
Growth in bacteria
  Bacterial resistance: Ampicillin, 100 μg/mL
  Growth temperature: 37°C
  Growth strain: NEB Stable
  Copy number: High Copy
Gene/Insert
  Gene/Insert name: Lama1 VP64-dCas9 sgRNA Guides
  gRNA/shRNA sequence: Laminin Alpha 1
  Species: M. musculus (mouse)
  GenBank ID: 16773 16773
  Promoter: CMV
  Tag / fusion protein: EGFP (N terminal on backbone)
  Cloning method: Restriction Enzyme; 5′ cloning site Kpn1 (not destroyed); 3′ cloning site Not1 (not destroyed)
  Sequencing primers: 5′ TCTAGTTGCCAGCCATCTGTTG; 3′ GGCGCGTACTATGGTTGCTTTG
Resource information
  A portion of this plasmid was derived from a plasmid made by: N/A
Terms and licenses: Academic/Nonprofit Terms; Industry Terms: Not Available to Industry
How to cite: mLama1 AAV sgRNA 1, 2, 5 was a gift from Ronald Cohn (Addgene plasmid # 135339 ; http://n2t.net/addgene:135339 ; RRID:Addgene_135339)
